Addgene plasmid #184034: pCI-myc-USP10
Purpose: Expresses myc-USP10 construct in mammalian cells
Depositing lab: Juan Bonifacino. Publication: The ubiquitin isopeptidase USP10 deubiquitinates LC3B to increase LC3B levels and autophagic activity. Jia R, Bonifacino JS. J Biol Chem. 2021 Jan-Jun;296:100405. doi: 10.1016/j.jbc.2021.100405. Epub 2021 Feb 10. PubMed 33577797.
Backbone
  Vector backbone: pCI
  Backbone manufacturer: Promega
  Backbone size w/o insert (bp): 4006
  Total vector size (bp): 7339
  Vector type: Mammalian Expression
Growth in bacteria
  Bacterial resistance: Ampicillin, 100 μg/mL
  Growth temperature: 37°C
  Growth strain: DH5alpha
  Copy number: Unknown
Gene/Insert
  Gene/Insert name: USP10
  Species: H. sapiens (human)
  Entrez Gene: USP10 (a.k.a. UBPO)
  Promoter: CMVf
  Tag / fusion protein: myc (N terminal on insert)
  Cloning method: Gibson Cloning
  Sequencing primers: 5′ CGCAAATGGGCGGTAGGCGTG
Terms and licenses: Academic/Nonprofit Terms; Industry Terms: Not Available to Industry
How to cite: pCI-myc-USP10 was a gift from Juan Bonifacino (Addgene plasmid # 184034 ; http://n2t.net/addgene:184034 ; RRID:Addgene_184034)
