[The description below was written by a language model from this plasmid's Addgene catalogue record and pLannotate feature annotations shown in this document.]
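Description:
pCI-myc-USP10 is a mammalian expression plasmid built on the Promega pCI backbone that drives production of human USP10, a ubiquitin-specific isopeptidase, carrying an N-terminal myc epitope tag. The coding sequence was introduced by Gibson assembly downstream of the human cytomegalovirus immediate-early enhancer and promoter. A chimeric β-globin/immunoglobulin heavy-chain intron lies between the promoter and the insert, an arrangement that generally improves transcript processing and expression. An SV40 polyadenylation signal lies just downstream of the insert, although it is annotated on the opposite strand. A T7 promoter sits just upstream of the insert and could support in vitro transcription, and a T3 promoter fragment lies on the far side. The myc tag is recorded in the catalogue fields but is not annotated as a separate feature; the annotated USP10 reading frame spans about 2.4 kb.

In bacteria the plasmid replicates from a high-copy ColE1/pUC-type origin and is selected with ampicillin through the β-lactamase gene; an f1 origin is also present and allows single-stranded DNA production. The sequenced record additionally contains an SV40 enhancer/early promoter driving a neomycin phosphotransferase gene with a synthetic poly(A) signal. This cassette would permit G418 selection of stably transfected mammalian cells, but the catalogue entry does not mention it. The full sequence (7,883 nt) is also longer than the listed total size of 7,339 bp, and both points suggest the actual backbone may be a neo-containing relative of pCI. The construct is intended for expressing myc-USP10 in mammalian cells, with the epitope allowing detection or immunoprecipitation, and the associated work examined USP10-mediated deubiquitination of LC3B and its effect on LC3B levels and autophagic activity.
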