Features (pLannotate 1.2.2; 19 found; start..end, strand, type, name):
     66..443     +  enhancer       CMV enhancer: human cytomegalovirus immediate early enhancer
    444..655     +  promoter       CMV promoter: human cytomegalovirus (CMV) immediate early promoter
    816..948     +  intron         chimeric intron: chimera between introns from human β-globin and immunoglobulin heavy chain genes
    993..1011    +  promoter       T7 promoter: promoter for bacteriophage T7 RNA polymerase
   1068..3458    +  CDS            USP10: UBP10_HUMAN - Also known as KIAA0190. Experimental evidence at protein level: Swiss-Prot protein existence level 1. Hydrolase that can remove conjugated ubiquitin from target proteins such as p53/TP53, BECN1, SNX3 and CFTR. Acts as an essential regulator of p53/TP53 stability: in unstressed cells, specifically deubiquitinates p53/TP53 in the cytoplasm, leading to counteract MDM2 action and stabilize p53/TP53. Following DNA damage, translocates to the nucleus and deubiquitinates p53/TP53, leading to regulate the p53/TP53-dependent DNA damage response. Component of a regulatory loop that control
   3478..3495    -  promoter       T3 promoter (fragment): promoter for bacteriophage T3 RNA polymerase
   3513..3634    -  polyA_signal   SV40 poly(A) signal: SV40 polyadenylation signal
   3657..3725    -  CDS            large T antigen (fragment): large T antigen from SV40 (simian virus 40)
   3749..3816    +  CDS            lacZα (fragment): LacZα fragment of β-galactosidase; lacZ fragment
   3820..4248    +  rep_origin     f1 ori (sequence partly withheld): f1 bacteriophage origin of replication; arrow indicates direction of (+) strand synthesis
   4276..4327    -  misc_feature   bom (fragment): basis of mobility region from pBR322
   4392..4749    +  promoter       SV40 promoter: SV40 enhancer and early promoter
   4800..5591    +  CDS            neo: KKA2_KLEPN - Also known as kan, nptII. Experimental evidence at protein level: Swiss-Prot protein existence level 1. Resistance to kanamycin, neomycin, paromomycin, ribostamycin, butirosin and gentamicin B. From Klebsiella pneumoniae.
   5658..5706    +  polyA_signal   poly(A) signal: synthetic polyadenylation signal
   5726..5780    -  misc_feature   bom (fragment): basis of mobility region from pBR322
   5882..5917    -  CDS            rop (fragment): Rop protein, which maintains plasmids at low copy number; rop
   6012..6116    +  promoter       AmpR promoter: bla
   6117..6977    +  CDS            AmpR: β-lactamase; bla; confers resistance to ampicillin, carbenicillin, and related antibiotics
   7148..7736    +  rep_origin     ori: high-copy-number ColE1/pMB1/pBR322/pUC origin of replication
>Addgene plasmid #184034 | pCI-myc-USP10 | addgene full sequence | sequence record 361319 | Addgene NGS Result
CGTTGTATCTATATCATAATATGTACATTTATATTGGCTCATGTCCAATATGACCGCCATGTTGGCATTG
ATTATTGACTAGTTATTAATAGTAATCAATTACGGGGTCATTAGTTCATAGCCCATATATGGAGTTCCGC
GTTACATAACTTACGGTAAATGGCCCGCCTGGCTGACCGCCCAACGACCCCCGCCCATTGACGTCAATAA
TGACGTATGTTCCCATAGTAACGCCAATAGGGACTTTCCATTGACGTCAATGGGTGGAGTATTTACGGTA
AACTGCCCACTTGGCAGTACATCAAGTGTATCATATGCCAAGTCCGCCCCCTATTGACGTCAATGACGGT
AAATGGCCCGCCTGGCATTATGCCCAGTACATGACCTTACGGGACTTTCCTACTTGGCAGTACATCTACG
TATTAGTCATCGCTATTACCATGGTGATGCGGTTTTGGCAGTACACCAATGGGCGTGGATAGCGGTTTGA
CTCACGGGGATTTCCAAGTCTCCACCCCATTGACGTCAATGGGAGTTTGTTTTGGCACCAAAATCAACGG
GACTTTCCAAAATGTCGTAACAACTGCGATCGCCCGCCCCGTTGACGCAAATGGGCGGTAGGCGTGTACG
GTGGGAGGTCTATATAAGCAGAGCTCGTTTAGTGAACCGTCAGATCACTAGAAGCTTTATTGCGGTAGTT
TATCACAGTTAAATTGCTAACGCAGTCAGTGCTTCTGACACAACAGTCTCGAACTTAAGCTGCAGTGACT
CTCTTAAGGTAGCCTTGCAGAAGTTGGTCGTGAGGCACTGGGCAGGTAAGTATCAAGGTTACAAGACAGG
TTTAAGGAGACCAATAGAAACTGGGCTTGTCGAGACAGAGAAGACTCTTGCGTTTCTGATAGGCACCTAT
TGGTCTTACTGACATCCACTTTGCCTTTCTCTCCACAGGTGTCCACTCCCAGTTCAATTACAGCTCTTAA
GGCTAGAGTACTTAATACGACTCACTATAGGCTAGCCTCGAGATGGAACAAAAACTCATCTCAGAGGAGG
ATCTCGGAAGCGGATCCGCCCTCCACAGCCCGCAGTATATTTTTGGAGATTTTAGCCCTGATGAATTCAA
TCAATTCTTTGTGACTCCTCGATCTTCAGTTGAGCTTCCTCCATACAGTGGAACAGTTCTGTGTGGCACA
CAGGCTGTGGATAAACTACCTGATGGACAAGAATATCAGAGAATTGAGTTTGGTGTCGATGAAGTCATTG
AACCCAGTGACACTTTGCCGAGAACCCCCAGCTACAGTATTTCAAGCACACTGAACCCTCAGGCCCCTGA
ATTTATTCTCGGTTGTACAGCTTCCAAAATAACCCCTGATGGTATCACTAAAGAAGCAAGCTATGGCTCC
ATCGACTGCCAGTACCCAGGCTCTGCCCTCGCTTTGGATGGAAGTTCTAATGTGGAGGCGGAAGTTTTGG
AAAATGATGGTGTCTCAGGTGGTCTTGGACAAAGGGAGCGTAAAAAGAAGAAAAAGCGGCCACCTGGATA
TTACAGCTATTTGAAAGATGGTGGCGATGATAGTATCTCCACAGAAGCCCTGGTCAATGGCCATGCCAAT
TCAGCAGTCCCGAACAGTGTCAGTGCAGAGGATGCAGAATTTATGGGTGACATGCCTCCGCCACTTACGC
CCAGGACTTGTAACAGCCCCCAGAACTCCACAGACTCTGTCAGTGACATTGTGCCTGACAGTCCTTTCCC
CGGAGCACTCGGCAGTGACACCAGGACTGCAGGGCAGCCAGAGGGGGGCCCCGGGGCTGATTTTGGTCAG
TCCTGCTTCCCTGCAGAGGCTGGCAGAGACACCCTGTCAAGGACAGCTGGGGCTCAGCCCTGCGTTGGTA
CCGATACTACTGAAAACCTTGGAGTTGCTAATGGACAAATACTTGAATCCTCGGGTGAGGGCACAGCTAC
CAACGGGGTGGAGTTGCACACCACGGAAAGCATAGACTTGGACCCAACCAAACCCGAGAGTGCATCACCT
CCTGCTGACGGCACGGGCTCTGCATCAGGCACCCTTCCTGTCAGCCAGCCCAAGTCCTGGGCCAGCCTCT
TTCATGATTCTAAGCCCTCTTCCTCCTCGCCGGTGGCCTATGTGGAAACTAAGTATTCCCCTCCCGCCAT
ATCTCCCCTGGTTTCTGAAAAGCAGGTTGAAGTCAAAGAAGGGCTTGTTCCGGTTTCAGAGGATCCTGTA
GCCATAAAGATTGCAGAGTTGCTGGAGAATGTAACCCTAATCCATAAACCAGTGTCGTTGCAACCCCGTG
GGCTGATCAATAAAGGGAACTGGTGCTACATTAATGCTACACTGCAGGCATTGGTTGCTTGCCCGCCGAT
GTACCACCTGATGAAGTTCATTCCTCTGTATTCCAAAGTGCAAAGGCCTTGTACGTCAACACCCATGATA
GACAGCTTTGTTCGGCTAATGAATGAGTTCACTAATATGCCAGTACCTCCAAAACCCCGACAAGCTCTTG
GAGATAAAATCGTGAGGGATATTCGCCCTGGAGCTGCCTTTGAGCCCACATATATTTACAGACTCCTGAC
AGTTAACAAGTCAAGCCTGTCTGAAAAGGGTCGACAAGAAGATGCTGAGGAATACTTAGGCTTCATTCTA
AATGGACTTCATGAGGAAATGTTGAACCTAAAGAAGCTTCTCTCACCAAGTAATGAAAAACTTACGATTT
CCAACGGCCCCAAAAACCACTCGGTCAATGAAGAAGAGCAGGAAGAACAAGGTGAAGGAAGCGAGGATGA
ATGGGAACAAGTGGGCCCCCGGAACAAGACTTCCGTCACCCGCCAGGCGGATTTTGTTCAGACTCCAATC
ACCGGCATTTTTGGTGGACACATCAGGTCTGTGGTTTACCAGCAGAGTTCAAAAGAATCTGCCACTTTGC
AGCCATTTTTCACGTTGCAGTTGGATATCCAGTCAGACAAGATACGCACAGTCCAGGATGCACTGGAGAG
CTTGGTGGCAAGAGAATCTGTCCAAGGTTATACCACAAAAACCAAACAAGAGGTTGAGATAAGTCGAAGA
GTGACTCTGGAAAAACTCCCTCCTGTCCTCGTGCTGCACCTGAAACGATTCGTTTATGAGAAGACTGGTG
GGTGCCAGAAGCTTATCAAAAATATTGAATATCCTGTGGACTTGGAAATTAGTAAAGAACTGCTTTCTCC
AGGGGTTAAAAATAAGAATTTTAAATGCCACCGAACCTATCGGCTCTTTGCAGTGGTCTACCATCACGGC
AACAGTGCGACGGGCGGCCATTACACTACAGACGTCTTCCAGATCGGTCTGAATGGCTGGCTGCGCATCG
ATGACCAGACAGTCAAGGTGATCAACCAGTACCAGGTGGTGAAACCAACTGCTGAACGCACAGCCTACCT
CCTGTATTACCGCCGAGTGGACCTGCTGTAACCCGGGCGGCCGCTTCCCTTTAGTGAGGGTTAATGCTTC
GAGCAGACATGATAAGATACATTGATGAGTTTGGACAAACCACAACTAGAATGCAGTGAAAAAAATGCTT
TATTTGTGAAATTTGTGATGCTATTGCTTTATTTGTAACCATTATAAGCTGCAATAAACAAGTTAACAAC
AACAATTGCATTCATTTTATGTTTCAGGTTCAGGGGGAGATGTGGGAGGTTTTTTAAAGCAAGTAAAACC
TCTACAAATGTGGTAAAATCCGATAAGGATCGATCCGGGCTGGCGTAATAGCGAAGAGGCCCGCACCGAT
CGCCCTTCCCAACAGTTGCGCAGCCTGAATGGCGAATGG
[124 nt withheld, positions 3820-3943]
C
[91 nt withheld, positions 3945-4035]
A
[49 nt withheld, positions 4037-4085]
CCTTTGACGTTGGAGTCCACGTTCTTT
[37 nt withheld, positions 4113-4149]
ACCCTATCTCGGTCTATTCTTTTGATTTATAAGGGATTTTGCCGATTTCGGCCTATTGGTTAAAAAATGA
GCTGATTTAACAAAAATTTAACGCGAATTTTAACAAAATATTAACGCTTACAATTTCCTGATGCGGTATT
TTCTCCTTACGCATCTGTGCGGTATTTCACACCGCATACGCGGATCTGCGCAGCACCATGGCCTGAAATA
ACCTCTGAAAGAGGAACTTGGTTAGGTACCTTCTGAGGCGGAAAGAACCAGCTGTGGAATGTGTGTCAGT
TAGGGTGTGGAAAGTCCCCAGGCTCCCCAGCAGGCAGAAGTATGCAAAGCATGCATCTCAATTAGTCAGC
AACCAGGTGTGGAAAGTCCCCAGGCTCCCCAGCAGGCAGAAGTATGCAAAGCATGCATCTCAATTAGTCA
GCAACCATAGTCCCGCCCCTAACTCCGCCCATCCCGCCCCTAACTCCGCCCAGTTCCGCCCATTCTCCGC
CCCATGGCTGACTAATTTTTTTTATTTATGCAGAGGCCGAGGCCGCCTCGGCCTCTGAGCTATTCCAGAA
GTAGTGAGGAGGCTTTTTTGGAGGCCTAGGCTTTTGCAAAAAGCTTGATTCTTCTGACACAACAGTCTCG
AACTTAAGGCTAGAGCCACCATGATTGAACAAGATGGATTGCACGCAGGTTCTCCGGCCGCTTGGGTGGA
GAGGCTATTCGGCTATGACTGGGCACAACAGACAATCGGCTGCTCTGATGCCGCCGTGTTCCGGCTGTCA
GCGCAGGGGCGCCCGGTTCTTTTTGTCAAGACCGACCTGTCCGGTGCCCTGAATGAACTGCAGGACGAGG
CAGCGCGGCTATCGTGGCTGGCCACGACGGGCGTTCCTTGCGCAGCTGTGCTCGACGTTGTCACTGAAGC
GGGAAGGGACTGGCTGCTATTGGGCGAAGTGCCGGGGCAGGATCTCCTGTCATCTCACCTTGCTCCTGCC
GAGAAAGTATCCATCATGGCTGATGCAATGCGGCGGCTGCATACGCTTGATCCGGCTACCTGCCCATTCG
ACCACCAAGCGAAACATCGCATCGAGCGAGCACGTACTCGGATGGAAGCCGGTCTTGTCGATCAGGATGA
TCTGGACGAAGAGCATCAGGGGCTCGCGCCAGCCGAACTGTTCGCCAGGCTCAAGGCGCGCATGCCCGAC
GGCGAGGATCTCGTCGTGACCCATGGCGATGCCTGCTTGCCGAATATCATGGTGGAAAATGGCCGCTTTT
CTGGATTCATCGACTGTGGCCGGCTGGGTGTGGCGGACCGCTATCAGGACATAGCGTTGGCTACCCGTGA
TATTGCTGAAGAGCTTGGCGGCGAATGGGCTGACCGCTTCCTCGTGCTTTACGGTATCGCCGCTCCCGAT
TCGCAGCGCATCGCCTTCTATCGCCTTCTTGACGAGTTCTTCTGAGCGGGACTCTGGGGTTCGAAATGAC
CGACCAAGCGACGCCCAACCTGCCATCACGATGGCCGCAATAAAATATCTTTATTTTCATTACATCTGTG
TGTTGGTTTTTTGTGTGAATCGATAGCGATAAGGATCCGCGTATGGTGCACTCTCAGTACAATCTGCTCT
GATGCCGCATAGTTAAGCCAGCCCCGACACCCGCCAACACCCGCTGACGCGCCCTGACGGGCTTGTCTGC
TCCCGGCATCCGCTTACAGACAAGCTGTGACCGTCTCCGGGAGCTGCATGTGTCAGAGGTTTTCACCGTC
ATCACCGAAACGCGCGAGACGAAAGGGCCTCGTGATACGCCTATTTTTATAGGTTAATGTCATGATAATA
ATGGTTTCTTAGACGTCAGGTGGCACTTTTCGGGGAAATGTGCGCGGAACCCCTATTTGTTTATTTTTCT
AAATACATTCAAATATGTATCCGCTCATGAGACAATAACCCTGATAAATGCTTCAATAATATTGAAAAAG
GAAGAGTATGAGTATTCAACATTTCCGTGTCGCCCTTATTCCCTTTTTTGCGGCATTTTGCCTTCCTGTT
TTTGCTCACCCAGAAACGCTGGTGAAAGTAAAAGATGCTGAAGATCAGTTGGGTGCACGAGTGGGTTACA
TCGAACTGGATCTCAACAGCGGTAAGATCCTTGAGAGTTTTCGCCCCGAAGAACGTTTTCCAATGATGAG
CACTTTTAAAGTTCTGCTATGTGGCGCGGTATTATCCCGTATTGACGCCGGGCAAGAGCAACTCGGTCGC
CGCATACACTATTCTCAGAATGACTTGGTTGAGTACTCACCAGTCACAGAAAAGCATCTTACGGATGGCA
TGACAGTAAGAGAATTATGCAGTGCTGCCATAACCATGAGTGATAACACTGCGGCCAACTTACTTCTGAC
AACGATCGGAGGACCGAAGGAGCTAACCGCTTTTTTGCACAACATGGGGGATCATGTAACTCGCCTTGAT
CGTTGGGAACCGGAGCTGAATGAAGCCATACCAAACGACGAGCGTGACACCACGATGCCTGTAGCAATGG
CAACAACGTTGCGCAAACTATTAACTGGCGAACTACTTACTCTAGCTTCCCGGCAACAATTAATAGACTG
GATGGAGGCGGATAAAGTTGCAGGACCACTTCTGCGCTCGGCCCTTCCGGCTGGCTGGTTTATTGCTGAT
AAATCTGGAGCCGGTGAGCGTGGGTCTCGCGGTATCATTGCAGCACTGGGGCCAGATGGTAAGCCCTCCC
GTATCGTAGTTATCTACACGACGGGGAGTCAGGCAACTATGGATGAACGAAATAGACAGATCGCTGAGAT
AGGTGCCTCACTGATTAAGCATTGGTAACTGTCAGACCAAGTTTACTCATATATACTTTAGATTGATTTA
AAACTTCATTTTTAATTTAAAAGGATCTAGGTGAAGATCCTTTTTGATAATCTCATGACCAAAATCCCTT
AACGTGAGTTTTCGTTCCACTGAGCGTCAGACCCCGTAGAAAAGATCAAAGGATCTTCTTGAGATCCTTT
TTTTCTGCGCGTAATCTGCTGCTTGCAAACAAAAAAACCACCGCTACCAGCGGTGGTTTGTTTGCCGGAT
CAAGAGCTACCAACTCTTTTTCCGAAGGTAACTGGCTTCAGCAGAGCGCAGATACCAAATACTGTTCTTC
TAGTGTAGCCGTAGTTAGGCCACCACTTCAAGAACTCTGTAGCACCGCCTACATACCTCGCTCTGCTAAT
CCTGTTACCAGTGGCTGCTGCCAGTGGCGATAAGTCGTGTCTTACCGGGTTGGACTCAAGACGATAGTTA
CCGGATAAGGCGCAGCGGTCGGGCTGAACGGGGGGTTCGTGCACACAGCCCAGCTTGGAGCGAACGACCT
ACACCGAACTGAGATACCTACAGCGTGAGCTATGAGAAAGCGCCACGCTTCCCGAAGGGAGAAAGGCGGA
CAGGTATCCGGTAAGCGGCAGGGTCGGAACAGGAGAGCGCACGAGGGAGCTTCCAGGGGGAAACGCCTGG
TATCTTTATAGTCCTGTCGGGTTTCGCCACCTCTGACTTGAGCGTCGATTTTTGTGATGCTCGTCAGGGG
GGCGGAGCCTATGGAAAAACGCCAGCAACGCGGCCTTTTTACGGTTCCTGGCCTTTTGCTGGCCTTTTGC
TCACATGGCTCGACAGATCTTCAATATTGGCCATTAGCCATATTATTCATTGGTTATATAGCATAAATCA
ATATTGGCTATTGGCCATTGCATA
